Addgene plasmid #91147: pDIRECT_25K
Purpose: Direct Cloning, Type: T-DNA, Engineering Reagent: ZmUbi:TALEN, Plant Selection: PvUbi2:hpt II
Depositing lab: Daniel Voytas. Depositing organization: University of Minnesota. Publication: A multi-purpose toolkit to enable advanced genome engineering in plants. Cermak T, Curtin SJ, Gil-Humanes J, Cegan R, Kono TJY, Konecna E, Belanto JJ, Starker CG, Mathre JW, Greenstein RL, Voytas DF. Plant Cell. 2017 May 18. pii: tpc.00922.2016. doi: 10.1105/tpc.16.00922. PubMed 28522548.
Backbone
  Vector backbone: pDIRECT_21J
  Vector type: Plant Expression, TALEN
  Selectable markers: Hygromycin
Growth in bacteria
  Bacterial resistance: Kanamycin, 50 μg/mL
  Growth temperature: 37°C
  Growth strain: ccdB Survival
  Copy number: High Copy
Gene/Insert
  Gene/Insert name: Engineering Reagent: ZmUbi:TALEN
  Species: Synthetic
  Cloning method: Restriction Enzyme; 5′ cloning site unknown (unknown if destroyed); 3′ cloning site unknown (unknown if destroyed)
  Sequencing primers: 5′ unknown
Terms and licenses: Academic/Nonprofit Terms; Industry Terms: Not Available to Industry
How to cite: pDIRECT_25K was a gift from Daniel Voytas (Addgene plasmid # 91147 ; http://n2t.net/addgene:91147 ; RRID:Addgene_91147)
