[The description below was written by a language model from this plasmid's Addgene catalogue record and pLannotate feature annotations shown in this document.]
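Description:
pDIRECT_25K is a binary T-DNA vector from a plant genome engineering toolkit, built on the pDIRECT_21J backbone for direct, one-vector cloning of a TALEN pair and delivery into plants via Agrobacterium. The backbone carries a high-copy ColE1/pBR322-type origin with the bom region for propagation in E. coli, and the pVS1 oriV, RepA and StaA functions for replication and stable maintenance in Agrobacterium. A kanamycin resistance gene (aphA-3) provides bacterial selection. Because the plasmid contains a ccdB toxin cassette, it is maintained in a ccdB-tolerant strain.

Between the nopaline-type left and right borders lie two units. The engineering reagent cassette is driven by the maize ubiquitin promoter followed by the rice ADH 5'-UTR translational enhancer, and ends in the Arabidopsis HSP18.2 terminator. It encodes two TALEN scaffolds in a single reading frame separated by a P2A peptide, so two nuclease monomers are produced from one transcript. Each scaffold consists of a FLAG-type tag, TAL effector N-terminal and C-terminal segments (annotated by homology to AvrXa10 and AvrBs3) and a FokI cleavage domain, which must dimerize to cut. In place of the repeat arrays, the first scaffold holds a ccdB counterselection cassette and the second a lacZα cassette with its lac promoter. These presumably act as placeholders that are swapped for custom repeat arrays, allowing negative selection and blue/white screening.

Plant selection is by a hygromycin phosphotransferase gene with a CaMV poly(A) signal. The catalogue describes its promoter as PvUbi2, whereas the automated annotation labels this region as an enhanced CaMV 35S promoter. That discrepancy cannot be resolved from the record.
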