Features (pLannotate 1.2.2; 35 found; start..end, strand, type, name):
    291..1085    -  CDS            KanR: aminoglycoside phosphotransferase; aphA-3; confers resistance to kanamycin
   1510..1534    +  misc_feature   LB T-DNA repeat: left border repeat from nopaline C58 T-DNA
   1612..1786    -  polyA_signal   CaMV poly(A) signal: cauliflower mosaic virus polyadenylation signal
   1827..2837    -  CDS            HygR: aminoglycoside phosphotransferase from E. coli; aph(4)-Ia; confers resistance to hygromycin
   2876..3552    -  promoter       CaMV 35S promoter (enhanced): cauliflower mosaic virus 35S promoter with a duplicated enhancer region
   3632..5617    +  promoter       Ubi promoter: maize polyubiquitin gene promoter
   5625..5722    +  5'UTR          OsADH 5'-UTR: translational enhancer from the 5'-UTR of the Oryza sativa alcohol dehydrogenase gene (Sugio et al., 2008)
   5771..5794    +  CDS            3xFLAG (fragment): three tandem FLAG® epitope tags
   5792..6253    +  CDS            avrXa10 (fragment): AVX10_XANOO - Experimental evidence at protein level: Swiss-Prot protein existence level 1. Avirulence protein. Induces the hypersensitive response (HR)in rice plants carrying the resistance gene Xa10. Activity depends on the presence of the core repeat domains; replacement with repeat domains from other proteins (AvrBs3 of X.euvesicatoria (AC P14727) or AvrXa7 of this organism) does not elicit the HR. Probably acts as a transcription factor in its host plant (rice) to induce plant resistance or disease. From Xanthomonas oryzae pv. oryzae.
   6263..6565    -  CDS            ccdB: CCDB_ECOLI - Also known as G, letB, letD. Experimental evidence at protein level: Swiss-Prot protein existence level 1. Toxic component of a type II toxin-antitoxin (TA) system, functioning in plasmid maintainence. Responsible for the post- segregational killing (PSK) of plasmid-free cells, also referred to as a plasmid addiction system. Half-life of over 2 hours. Cell killing by CcdB is accompanied by filamentation, defects in chromosome and plasmid segregation, defects in cell division, formation of anucleate cells, decreased DNA synthesis and plasmid loss. Interferes with the activity of DN
   6570..6728    -  CDS            ccdA (fragment): CCDA_ECO57 - Also known as H, letA. Experimental evidence at protein level: Swiss-Prot protein existence level 1. Antitoxin component of a type II toxin-antitoxin (TA) system which inhibits the post-segregational killing (PSK) of plasmid-free cells, also referred to as a plasmid addiction system. Binds to and blocks the activity of CcdB; will also remove bound CcdB protein from the CcdB-GyrA complex by forming a CcdA-CcdB complex, a process termed rejuvenation. Functions as a transcriptional corepressor for the ccdAB operon, repression also requires CcdB (By similarity). From Escherichia coli
   6819..6884    -  intron         PDK intron (fragment): pdk; modified pyruvate orthophosphate dikinase intron from Flaveria trinervia 3.0
   6889..7047    +  CDS            avrBs3 (fragment): AVRB3_XANEU - Experimental evidence at protein level: Swiss-Prot protein existence level 1. Avirulence protein. Acts as a transcription factor in C.annuum plants. In susceptible plants lacking the Bs3 resistance gene induces expression of a number of genes, including genes homologous to a family of auxin-induced genes, alpha-expansin genes, pectate lyase, anthocyanidin glucoside rhamnosyl transferase and at least one transcription factor, UPA20. Their expression leads to plant hypertrophy in mesophyll cells, probably mainly mediated by UPA20 (PubMed:17962565). In resistant plants induces the h
   7036..7623    +  CDS            fokIR (fragment): T2F1_PLAOK - Also known as rfoKI. Experimental evidence at protein level: Swiss-Prot protein existence level 1. Recognizes the double-stranded sequence 5'-GGATG-3'/3'-CATCC- 5' and cleaves respectively 14 bases after G-1 and 13 bases before C-1. From Planomicrobium okeanokoites (Planococcus okeanokoites) (Flavobacterium okeanokoites).
   7639..7688    +  CDS            P2A (fragment): 2A peptide from porcine teschovirus-1 polyprotein Eukaryotic ribosomes fail to insert a peptide bond between the Gly and Pro residues, yielding separate polypeptides.
   7699..7764    +  CDS            3xFLAG: three tandem FLAG® epitope tags, followed by an enterokinase cleavage site
   7762..8223    +  CDS            avrXa10 (fragment): AVX10_XANOO - Experimental evidence at protein level: Swiss-Prot protein existence level 1. Avirulence protein. Induces the hypersensitive response (HR)in rice plants carrying the resistance gene Xa10. Activity depends on the presence of the core repeat domains; replacement with repeat domains from other proteins (AvrBs3 of X.euvesicatoria (AC P14727) or AvrXa7 of this organism) does not elicit the HR. Probably acts as a transcription factor in its host plant (rice) to induce plant resistance or disease. From Xanthomonas oryzae pv. oryzae.
   8231..8249    -  rep_origin     f1 ori (fragment): f1 bacteriophage origin of replication; arrow indicates direction of (+) strand synthesis
   8254..8409    -  CDS            lacZα (fragment): LacZα fragment of β-galactosidase; lacZ fragment
   8417..8435    +  promoter       T7 promoter: promoter for bacteriophage T7 RNA polymerase
   8483..8501    -  promoter       T3 promoter: promoter for bacteriophage T3 RNA polymerase
   8544..8566    -  protein_bind   lac operator (fragment): The lac repressor binds to the lac operator to inhibit transcription in E. coli. This inhibition can be relieved by adding lactose or isopropyl-β-D-thiogalactopyranoside (IPTG). lac repressor encoded by lacI
   8570..8600    -  promoter       lac promoter: promoter for the E. coli lac operon
   8615..8636    -  protein_bind   CAP binding site: CAP binding activates transcription in the presence of cAMP. E. coli catabolite activator protein
   8675..8833    +  CDS            avrBs3 (fragment): AVRB3_XANEU - Experimental evidence at protein level: Swiss-Prot protein existence level 1. Avirulence protein. Acts as a transcription factor in C.annuum plants. In susceptible plants lacking the Bs3 resistance gene induces expression of a number of genes, including genes homologous to a family of auxin-induced genes, alpha-expansin genes, pectate lyase, anthocyanidin glucoside rhamnosyl transferase and at least one transcription factor, UPA20. Their expression leads to plant hypertrophy in mesophyll cells, probably mainly mediated by UPA20 (PubMed:17962565). In resistant plants induces the h
   8822..9409    +  CDS            FokI cleavage domain: nonspecific DNA cleavage domain of the FokI endonuclease (Li et al., 1992) must dimerize to be catalytically active
   9423..9671    +  terminator     HSP terminator: efficient transcription terminator from the Arabidopsis thaliana heat shock protein 18.2 gene (Nagaya et al., 2010)
   9692..9716    +  misc_feature   RB T-DNA repeat: right border repeat from nopaline C58 T-DNA
  10056..10457   +  CDS            Y4CG_SINFN (fragment): Protein inferred from homology: Swiss-Prot protein existence level 3. From Sinorhizobium fredii (strain NBRC 101917 / NGR234).
  11017..11646   +  CDS            pVS1 StaA: stability protein from the Pseudomonas plasmid pVS1 (Heeb et al., 2000)
  12075..13148   +  CDS            pVS1 RepA: replication protein from the Pseudomonas plasmid pVS1 (Heeb et al., 2000)
  13214..13408   +  rep_origin     pVS1 oriV: origin of replication for the Pseudomonas plasmid pVS1 (Heeb et al., 2000)
  13611..13650   +  CDS            rop (fragment): Rop protein, which maintains plasmids at low copy number; rop
  13752..13892   +  misc_feature   bom: basis of mobility region from pBR322
  14078..204     -  rep_origin     ori (across the origin): high-copy-number ColE1/pMB1/pBR322/pUC origin of replication
>Addgene plasmid #91147 | pDIRECT_25K | addgene full sequence | sequence record 182477 | Addgene NGS Result
GTAGGCGGTGCTACAGAGTTCTTGAAGTGGTGGCCTAACTACGGCTACACTAGAAGGACAGTATTTGGTA
TCTGCGCTCTGCTGAAGCCAGTTACCTTCGGAAAAAGAGTTGGTAGCTCTTGATCCGGCAAACAAACCAC
CGCTGGTAGCGGTGGTTTTTTTGTTTGCAAGCAGCAGATTACGCGCAGAAAAAAAGGATCTCAAGAAGAT
CCTTTGATCTTTTCTACGGGGTCTGACGCTCAGTGGAACGAAAACTCACGTTAAGGGATTTTGGTCATGC
ATTCTAGGTACTAAAACAATTCATCCAGTAAAATATAATATTTTATTTTCTCCCAATCAGGCTTGATCCC
CAGTAAGTCAAAAAATAGCTCGACATACTGTTCTTCCCCGATATCCTCCCTGATCGACCGGACGCAGAAG
GCAATGTCATACCACTTGTCCGCCCTGCCGCTTCTCCCAAGATCAATAAAGCCACTTACTTTGCCATCTT
TCACAAAGATGTTGCTGTCTCCCAGGTCGCCGTGGGAAAAGACAAGTTCCTCTTCGGGCTTTTCCGTCTT
TAAAAAATCATACAGCTCGCGCGGATCTTTAAATGGAGTGTCTTCTTCCCAGTTTTCGCAATCCACATCG
GCCAGATCGTTATTCAGTAAGTAATCCAATTCGGCTAAGCGGCTGTCTAAGCTATTCGTATAGGGACAAT
CCGATATGTCGATGGAGTGAAAGAGCCTGATGCACTCCGCATACAGCTCGATAATCTTTTCAGGGCTTTG
TTCATCTTCATACTCTTCCGAGCAAAGGACGCCATCGGCCTCACTCATGAGCAGATTGCTCCAGCCATCA
TGCCGTTCAAAGTGCAGGACCTTTGGAACAGGCAGCTTTCCTTCCAGCCATAGCATCATGTCCTTTTCCC
GTTCCACATCATAGGTGGTCCCTTTATACCGGCTGTCCGTCATTTTTAAATATAGGTTTTCATTTTCTCC
CACCAGCTTATATACCTTAGCAGGAGACATTCCTTCCGTATCTTTTACGCAGCGGTATTTTTCGATCAGT
TTTTTCAATTCCGGTGATATTCTCATTTTAGCCATTTATTATTTCCTTCCTCTTTTCTACAGTATTTAAA
GATACCCCAAGAAGCTAATTATAACAAGACGAACTCCAATTCACTGTTCCTTGCATTCTAAAACCTTAAA
TACCAGAAAACAGCTTTTTCAAAGTTGTTTTCAAAGTTGGCGTATAACATAGTATCGACGGAGCCGATTT
TGAAACCGCGGTGATCACAGGCAGCAACGCTCTGTCATCGTTACAATCAACATGCTACCCTCCGCGAGAT
CATCCGTGTTTCAAACCCGGCAGCTTAGTTGCCGTTCTTCCGAATAGCATCGGTAACATGAGCAAAGTCT
GCCGCCTTACAACGGCTCTCCCGCTGACGCCGTCCCGGACTGATGGGCTGCCTGTATCGAGTGGTGATTT
TGTGCCGAGCTGCCGGTCGGGGAGCTGTTGGCTGGCTGGTGGCAGGATATATTGTGGTGTAAACAAATTG
ACGCTTAGACAACTTAATAACACATTGCGGACGTTTTTAATGTACTGAATTAACGCCGAATTAATTCGGG
GGATCTGGATTTTAGTACTGGATTTTGGTTTTAGGAATTAGAAATTTTATTGATAGAAGTATTTTACAAA
TACAAATACATACTAAGGGTTTCTTATATGCTCAACACATGAGCGAAACCCTATAGGAACCCTAATTCCC
TTATCTGGGAACTACTCACACATTATTATGGAGAAAATAGAGCTTGTCGATCGTTAATTAATCACCTCCA
AGATCCCGGACGAGTGCTGGGGCGTCGGTTTCCACTATCGGCGAGTACTTCTACACAGCCATCGGTCCAG
ACGGCCGCGCTTCTGCGGGCGATTTGTGTACGCCCGACAGTCCCGGCTCCGGATCGGACGATTGCGTCGC
ATCGACCCTGCGCCCAAGCTGCATCATCGAAATTGCCGTCAACCAAGCTCTGATAGAGTTGGTCAAGACC
AATGCGGAGCATATACGCCCGGAGCCGCGGCGATCCTGCAAGCTCCGGATGCCTCCGCTCGAAGTAGCGC
GTCTGCTGCTCCATACAAGCCAACCACGGCCTCCAGAAGAAGATGTTGGCGACCTCGTATTGGGAATCCC
CGAACATCGCCTCGCTCCAGTCAATGACCGCTGTTATGCGGCCATTGTCCGTCAGGACATTGTTGGAGCC
GAAATCCGCGTGCACGAGGTGCCGGACTTCGGGGCAGTCCTCGGCCCAAAGCATCAGCTCATCGAGAGCC
TGCGCGACGGACGCACTGACGGTGTCGTCCATCACAGTTTGCCAGTGATACACATGGGGATCAGCAATCG
CGCATATGAAATCACGCCATGTAGTGTATTGACCGATTCCTTGCGGTCCGAATGGGCCGAACCCGCTCGT
CTGGCTAAGATCGGCCGCAGCGATCGCATCCATGGCCTCCGCGACCGGCTGCAGAACAGCGGGCAGTTCG
GTTTCAGGCAGGTCTTGCAACGTGACACCCTGTGCACGGCGGGAGATGCAATAGGTCAGGCTCTCGCTGA
ATTCCCCAATGTCAAGCACTTCCGGAATCGGGAGCGCGGCCGATGCAAAGTGCCGATAAACATAACGATC
TTTGTAGAAACCATCGGCGCAGCTATTTACCCGCAGGACATATCCACGCCCTCCTACATCGAAGCTGAAA
GCACGAGATTCTTCGCCCTCCGAGAGCTGCATCAGGTCGGACACGCTGTCGAACTTTTCGATCAGAAACT
TCTCGACAGACGTCGCGGTGAGTTCAGGCTTTTTCATCCTAGGAGAGATAGATTTGTAGAGAGAGACTGG
TGATTTCAGCGTGTCCTCTCCAAATGAAATGAACTTCCTTATATAGAGGAAGGGTCTTGCGAAGGATAGT
GGGATTGTGCGTCATCCCTTACGTCAGTGGAGATATCACATCAATCCACTTGCTTTGAAGACGTGGTTGG
AACGTCTTCTTTTTCCACGATGCTCCTCGTGGGTGGGGGTCCATCTTTGGGACCACTGTCGGCAGAGGCA
TCTTGAACGATAGCCTTTCCTTTATCGCAATGATGGCATTTGTAGGTGCCACCTTCCTTTTCTACTGTCC
TTTTGATGAAGTGACAGATAGCTGGGCAATGGAATCCGAGGAGGTTTCCCGATATTACCCTTTGTTGAAA
AGTCTCAATAGCCCTTTGGTCTTCTGAGACTGTATCTTTGATATTCTTGGAGTAGACGAGAGTGTCGTGC
TCCACCATGTTCACATCAATCCACTTGCTTTGAAGACGTGGTTGGAACGTCTTCTTTTTCCACGATGCTC
CTCGTGGGTGGGGGTCCATCTTTGGGACCACTGTCGGCAGAGGCATCTTGAACGATAGCCTTTCCTTTAT
CGCAATGATGGCATTTGTAGGTGCCACCTTCCTTTTCTACTGTCCTTTTGATGAAGTGACAGATAGCTGG
GCAATGGAATCCGAGGAGGTTTCCCGATATTACCCTTTGTTGAAAAGTCTCAATAGCCCTTTGGTCTTCT
GAGACTGTATCTTTGATATTCTTGGAGTAGACGAGAGTGTCGTGCTCCACCATGGGCGCGCCTGCAGTGC
AGCGTGACCCGGTCGTGCCCCTCTCTAGAGATAATGAGCATTGCATGTCTAAGTTATAAAAAATTACCAC
ATATTTTTTTTGTCACACTTGTTTGAAGTGCAGTTTATCTATCTTTATACATATATTTAAACTTTACTCT
ACGAATAATATAATCTATAGTACTACAATAATATCAGTGTTTTAGAGAATCATATAAATGAACAGTTAGA
CATGGTCTAAAGGACAATTGAGTATTTTGACAACAGGACTCTACAGTTTTATCTTTTTAGTGTGCATGTG
TTCTCCTTTTTTTTTGCAAATAGCTTCACCTATATAATACTTCATCCATTTTATTAGTACATCCATTTAG
GGTTTAGGGTTAATGGTTTTTATAGACTAATTTTTTTAGTACATCTATTTTATTCTATTTTAGCCTCTAA
ATTAAGAAAACTAAAACTCTATTTTAGTTTTTTTATTTAATAATTTAGATATAAAATAGAATAAAATAAA
GTGACTAAAAATTAAACAAATACCCTTTAAGAAATTAAAAAAACTAAGGAAACATTTTTCTTGTTTCGAG
TAGATAATGCCAGCCTGTTAAACGCCGTCGACGAGTCTAACGGACACCAACCAGCGAACCAGCAGCGTCG
CGTCGGGCCAAGCGAAGCAGACGGCACGGCATCTCTGTCGCTGCCTCTGGACCCCTCTCGAGAGTTCCGC
TCCACCGTTGGACTTGCTCCGCTGTCGGCATCCAGAAATTGCGTGGCGGAGCGGCAGACGTGAGCCGGCA
CGGCAGGCGGCCTCCTCCTCCTCTCACGGCACCGGCAGCTACGGGGGATTCCTTTCCCACCGCTCCTTCG
CTTTCCCTTCCTCGCCCGCCGTAATAAATAGACACCCCCTCCACACCCTCTTTCCCCAACCTCGTGTTGT
TCGGAGCGCACACACACACAACCAGATCTCCCCCAAATCCACCCGTCGGCACCTCCGCTTCAAGGTACGC
CGCTCGTCCTCCCCCCCCCCCTCTCTACCTTCTCTAGATCGGCGTTCCGGTCCATGGTTAGGGCCCGGTA
GTTCTACTTCTGTTCATGTTTGTGTTAGATCCGTGTTTGTGTTAGATCCGTGCTGCTAGCGTTCGTACAC
GGATGCGACCTGTACGTCAGACACGTTCTGATTGCTAACTTGCCAGTGTTTCTCTTTGGGGAATCCTGGG
ATGGCTCTAGCCGTTCCGCAGACGGGATCGATTTCATGATTTTTTTTGTTTCGTTGCATAGGGTTTGGTT
TGCCCTTTTCCTTTATTTCAATATATGCCGTGCACTTGTTTGTCGGGTCATCTTTTCATGCTTTTTTTTG
TCTTGGTTGTGATGATGTGGTCTGGTTGGGCGGTCGTTCTAGATCGGAGTAGAATTCTGTTTCAAACTAC
CTGGTGGATTTATTAATTTTGGATCTGTATGTGTGTGCCATACATATTCATAGTTACGAATTGAAGATGA
TGGATGGAAATATCGATCTAGGATAGGTATACATGTTGATGCGGGTTTTACTGATGCATATACAGAGATG
CTTTTTGTTCGCTTGGTTGTGATGATGTGGTGTGGTTGGGCGGTCGTTCATTCGTTCTAGATCGGAGTAG
AATACTGTTTCAAACTACCTGGTGTATTTATTAATTTTGGAACTGTATGTGTGTGTCATACATCTTCATA
GTTACGAGTTTAAGATGGATGGAAATATCGATCTAGGATAGGTATACATGTTGATGTGGGTTTTACTGAT
GCATATACATGATGGCATATGCAGCATCTATTCATATGCTCTAACCTTGAGTACCTATCTATTATAATAA
ACAAGTATGTTTTATAATTATTTTGATCTTGATATACTTGGATGATGGCATATGCAGCAGCTATATGTGG
ATTTTTTTAGCCCTGCCTTCATACGCTATTTATTTGCTTGGTACTGTTTCTTTTGTCGATGCTCACCCTG
TTGTTTGGTGTTACTTCCTGCAGGGAATTCCAAGCAACGAACTGCGAGTGATTCAAGAAAAAAGAAAACC
TGAGCTTTCGATCTCTTCGGAGTGGTTTCTTGTTCTTTGAAAAAGAGGGGGAAGCATGGATTATAAGGAT
CACGATGGCGACTACAAGGACCACGATATTGACTACAAAGACGATGACGATAAAATGGCTCCTAAGAAAA
AGCGCAAAGTCGGTATCCATGGCGTTCCCTCTAGAATGGTGGATCTACGCACGCTCGGCTACAGTCAGCA
GCAGCAAGAGAAGATCAAACCGAAGGTGCGTTCGACAGTGGCGCAGCACCACGAGGCACTGGTGGGCCAT
GGGTTTACACACGCGCACATCGTTGCGCTCAGCCAACACCCGGCAGCGTTAGGGACCGTCGCTGTCACGT
ATCAGCACATAATCACGGCGTTGCCAGAGGCGACACACGAAGACATCGTTGGCGTCGGCAAACAGTGGTC
CGGCGCACGCGCCCTGGAGGCCTTGCTCACGGATGCGGGGGAGTTGAGAGGTCCGCCGTTACAGTTGGAC
ACAGGCCAACTTGTGAAGATTGCAAAACGTGGCGGCGTGACCGCAATGGAGGCAGTGCATGCCAGCAGGA
ATGCGTTAACAGGTGCCCCCCTGGAGACGTTATATTCCCCAGAACATCAGGTTAATGGCGTTTTTGATGT
CATTTTCGCGGTGGCTGAGATCAGCCACTTCTTCCCCGATAACGGAAACCGGCACACTGGCCATATCGGT
GGTCATCATGCGCCAGCTTTCATCCCCGATATGCACCACCGGGTAAAGTTCACGGGAGACTTTATCTGAC
AGCAGACGTGCACTGGCCAGGGGGATCACCATCCGTCGCCCGGGCGTGTCAATAATATCACTCTGTACAT
CCACAAACAGACGATAACGGCTCTCTCTTTTATAGGTGTAAACCTTAAACTGCATTTCACCAGCCCCTGT
TCTCGTCAGCAAAAGAGCCGTTCATTTCAATAAACCGGGCGACCTCAGCCATCCCTTCCTGATTTTCCGC
TTTCCAGCGTTCGGCACGCAGACGACGGGCTTCATTCTGCATGGTTGTGCTTACCAGACCGGAGATATTG
ACATCATATATGCCTTGAGCAACTGATAGCTGTCGCTGTCAACTGTCACTGTAATACGCTGCTTCATAGC
ATACCTCCTTTTGACATACTTCGGGTATACATATCAGTATATATTCTTATACCGCAAAAATCAGCGCGCA
AATACGCATACTGTTATCTGGCTTCGTCTCCAACGACCACCTCGTCGCCTTGGCCTGCCTCGGCGGACGT
CCTGCCATGGATGCAGTGAAAAAGGGATTGCCGCACGCGCCGGAATTGATCAGAAGAGTCAATCGCCGTA
TTGGCGAACGCACGTCCCATCGCGTTGCCGGATCCCAGCTGGTGAAGTCCGAGCTGGAAGAAAAAAAGAG
CGAGCTGCGCCACAAGCTCAAGTACGTGCCCCACGAGTACATCGAGCTGATCGAGATCGCCCGCAACAGC
ACCCAAGACCGCATCCTGGAGATGAAAGTGATGGAGTTCTTCATGAAGGTGTACGGCTACCGCGGCAAGC
ACCTGGGCGGCTCCCGCAAGCCCGATGGCGCCATCTACACCGTGGGCTCCCCCATCGACTATGGCGTCAT
TGTCGACACCAAGGCCTACTCCGGCGGCTACAACTTACCCATCGGTCAGGCCGACGAGATGCAACGCTAC
GTGAAGGAGAACCAGACCCGCAATAAGCACATTAATCCCAACGAGTGGTGGAAGGTGTACCCCTCCTCCG
TGACCGAGTTCAAATTCCTGTTCGTGTCCGGCCACTTCAAGGGCAATTATAAGGCCCAACTGACCCGCCT
GAACCGCAAGACCAACTGCAACGGCGCCGTGCTGTCCGTGGAGGAACTGCTGATCGGCGGCGAGATGATC
AAGGCTGGTACCCTGACCCTGGAAGAGGTGCGCCGCAAGTTCAACAATGGTGAAATCAATTTCAGGTCCG
GAAGCGGCGCCACGAACTTCTCTCTGTTAAAGCAAGCAGGTGACGTGGAAGAAAACCCAGGGCCCATGGA
CTACAAAGACCATGACGGTGATTATAAAGATCATGACATCGATTACAAGGATGACGATGACAAGATGGCC
CCCAAGAAGAAGAGGAAGGTGGGCATTCACGGGGTGCCGGCTAGCATGGTGGATCTACGCACGCTCGGCT
ACAGTCAGCAGCAGCAAGAGAAGATCAAACCGAAGGTGCGTTCGACAGTGGCGCAGCACCACGAGGCACT
GGTGGGCCATGGGTTTACACACGCGCACATCGTTGCGCTCAGCCAACACCCGGCAGCGTTAGGGACCGTC
GCTGTCACGTATCAGCACATAATCACGGCGTTGCCAGAGGCGACACACGAAGACATCGTTGGCGTCGGCA
AACAGTGGTCCGGCGCACGCGCCCTGGAGGCCTTGCTCACGGATGCGGGGGAGTTGAGAGGTCCGCCGTT
ACAGTTGGACACAGGCCAACTTGTGAAGATTGCAAAACGTGGCGGCGTGACCGCAATGGAGGCAGTGCAT
GCATCGCGCAATGCACTGACGGGTGCCCCCCTGGAGACCGGCGCCGCTACAGGGCGCGTCCCATTCGCCA
TTCAGGCTGCGCAACTGTTGGGAAGGGCGATCGGTGCGGGCCTCTTCGCTATTACGCCAGCTGGCGAAAG
GGGGATGTGCTGCAAGGCGATTAAGTTGGGTAACGCCAGGGTTTTCCCAGTCACGACGTTGTAAAACGAC
GGCCAGTGAGCGCGCGTAATACGACTCACTATAGGGCGAATTGGGTACCGGGCCGCCCCTTGAGGTCCTC
CAGCTTTTGTTCCCTTTAGTGAGGGTTAATTGCGCGCTTGGCGTAATCATGGTCATAGCTGTTTCCTGTG
TGAAATTGTTATCCGCTCACAATTCCACACAACATACGAGCCGGAAGCATAAAGTGTAAAGCCTGGGGTG
CCTAATGAGTGAGCTAACTCACATTAATTGCGTTGCGCTCACTGCCCGCTTTCCACCGGTGGTCTCCAAC
GATCATCTGGTGGCACTCGCGTGCCTCGGCGGACGTCCTGCCATGGATGCAGTGAAAAAGGGATTGCCGC
ACGCGCCGGAATTGATCAGAAGAGTCAATCGCCGTATTGGCGAACGCACGTCCCATCGCGTTGCCAGATC
TCAACTAGTCAAAAGTGAACTGGAGGAGAAGAAATCTGAACTTCGTCATAAATTGAAATATGTGCCTCAT
GAATATATTGAATTAATTGAAATTGCCAGAAATTCCACTCAGGATAGAATTCTTGAAATGAAGGTAATGG
AATTTTTTATGAAAGTTTATGGATATAGAGGTAAACATTTGGGTGGATCAAGGAAACCGGACGGAGCAAT
TTATACTGTCGGATCTCCTATTGATTACGGTGTGATCGTGGATACTAAAGCTTATAGCGGAGGTTATAAT
CTGCCAATTGGCCAAGCAGATGAAATGGAGCGATATGTCGAAGAAAATCAAACACGAGACAAACATCTCA
ACCCTAATGAATGGTGGAAAGTCTATCCATCTTCTGTAACGGAATTTAAGTTTTTATTTGTGAGTGGTCA
CTTTAAAGGAAACTACAAAGCTCAGCTTACACGATTAAATCATATCACTAATTGTAATGGAGCTGTTCTT
AGTGTAGAAGAGCTTTTAATTGGTGGAGAAATGATTAAAGCCGGCACATTAACCTTAGAGGAAGTGAGGC
GGAAATTTAATAACGGCGAGATAAACTTTTAATAGCTCGAGATATGAAGATGAAGATGAAATATTTGGTG
TGTCAAATAAAAAGCTTGTGTGCTTAAGTTTGTGTTTTTTTCTTGGCTTGTTGTGTTATGAATTTGTGGC
TTTTTCTAATATTAAATGAATGTAAGATCACATTATAATGAATAAACAAATGTTTCTATAATCCATTGTG
AATGTTTTGTTGGATCTCTTCTGCAGCATATAACTACTGTATGTGCTATGGTATGGACTATGGAATATGA
TTAAAGATAAGGAGCTCAAACTATCAGTGTTTGACAGGATATATTGGCGGGTAAACCTAAGAGAAAAGAG
CGTTTATTAGAATAATCGGATATTTAAAAGGGCGTGAAAAGGTTTATCCGTTCGTCCATTTGTATGTGCA
TGCCAACCACAGGGTTCCCCTCGGGATCAAAGTACTTTGATCCAACCCCTCCGCTGCTATAGTGCAGTCG
GCTTCTGACGTTCAGTGCAGCCGTCTTCTGAAAACGACATGTCGCACAAGTCCTAAGTTACGCGACAGGC
TGCCGCCCTGCCCTTTTCCTGGCGTTTTCTTGTCGCGTGTTTTAGTCGCATAAAGTAGAATACTTGCGAC
TAGAACCGGAGACATTACGCCATGAACAAGAGCGCCGCCGCTGGCCTGCTGGGCTATGCCCGCGTCAGCA
CCGACGACCAGGACTTGACCAACCAACGGGCCGAACTGCACGCGGCCGGCTGCACCAAGCTGTTTTCCGA
GAAGATCACCGGCACCAGGCGCGACCGCCCGGAGCTGGCCAGGATGCTTGACCACCTACGCCCTGGCGAC
GTTGTGACAGTGACCAGGCTAGACCGCCTGGCCCGCAGCACCCGCGACCTACTGGACATTGCCGAGCGCA
TCCAGGAGGCCGGCGCGGGCCTGCGTAGCCTGGCAGAGCCGTGGGCCGACACCACCACGCCGGCCGGCCG
CATGGTGTTGACCGTGTTCGCCGGCATTGCCGAGTTCGAGCGTTCCCTAATCATCGACCGCACCCGGAGC
GGGCGCGAGGCCGCCAAGGCCCGAGGCGTGAAGTTTGGCCCCCGCCCTACCCTCACCCCGGCACAGATCG
CGCACGCCCGCGAGCTGATCGACCAGGAAGGCCGCACCGTGAAAGAGGCGGCTGCACTGCTTGGCGTGCA
TCGCTCGACCCTGTACCGCGCACTTGAGCGCAGCGAGGAAGTGACGCCCACCGAGGCCAGGCGGCGCGGT
GCCTTCCGTGAGGACGCATTGACCGAGGCCGACGCCCTGGCGGCCGCCGAGAATGAACGCCAAGAGGAAC
AAGCATGAAACCGCACCAGGACGGCCAGGACGAACCGTTTTTCATTACCGAAGAGATCGAGGCGGAGATG
ATCGCGGCCGGGTACGTGTTCGAGCCGCCCGCGCACGGCTCAACCGTGCGGCTGCATGAAATCCTGGCCG
GTTTGTCTGATGCCAAGCTGGCGGCCTGGCCGGCCAGCTTGGCCGCTGAAGAAACCGAGCGCCGCCGTCT
AAAAAGGTGATGTGTATTTGAGTAAAACAGCTTGCGTCATGCGGTCGCTGCGTATATGATGCGATGAGTA
AATAAACAAATACGCAAGGGGAACGCATGAAGGTTATCGCTGTACTTAACCAGAAAGGCGGGTCAGGCAA
GACGACCATCGCAACCCATCTAGCCCGCGCCCTGCAACTCGCCGGGGCCGATGTTCTGTTAGTCGATTCC
GATCCCCAGGGCAGTGCCCGCGATTGGGCGGCCGTGCGGGAAGATCAACCGCTAACCGTTGTCGGCATCG
ACCGCCCGACGATTGACCGCGACGTGAAGGCCATCGGCCGGCGCGACTTCGTAGTGATCGACGGAGCGCC
CCAGGCGGCGGACTTGGCTGTGTCCGCGATCAAGGCAGCCGACTTCGTGCTGATTCCGGTGCAGCCAAGC
CCTTACGACATATGGGCCACCGCCGACCTGGTGGAGCTGGTTAAGCAGCGCATTGAGGTCACGGATGGAA
GGCTACAAGCGGCCTTTGTCGTGTCGCGGGCGATCAAAGGCACGCGCATCGGCGGTGAGGTTGCCGAGGC
GCTGGCCGGGTACGAGCTGCCCATTCTTGAGTCCCGTATCACGCAGCGCGTGAGCTACCCAGGCACTGCC
GCCGCCGGCACAACCGTTCTTGAATCAGAACCCGAGGGCGACGCTGCCCGCGAGGTCCAGGCGCTGGCCG
CTGAAATTAAATCAAAACTCATTTGAGTTAATGAGGTAAAGAGAAAATGAGCAAAAGCACAAACACGCTA
AGTGCCGGCCGTCCGAGCGCACGCAGCAGCAAGGCTGCAACGTTGGCCAGCCTGGCAGACACGCCAGCCA
TGAAGCGGGTCAACTTTCAGTTGCCGGCGGAGGATCACACCAAGCTGAAGATGTACGCGGTACGCCAAGG
CAAGACCATTACCGAGCTGCTATCTGAATACATCGCGCAGCTACCAGAGTAAATGAGCAAATGAATAAAT
GAGTAGATGAATTTTAGCGGCTAAAGGAGGCGGCATGGAAAATCAAGAACAACCAGGCACCGACGCCGTG
GAATGCCCCATGTGTGGAGGAACGGGCGGTTGGCCAGGCGTAAGCGGCTGGGTTGCCTGCCGGCCCTGCA
ATGGCACTGGAACCCCCAAGCCCGAGGAATCGGCGTGAGCGGTCGCAAACCATCCGGCCCGGTACAAATC
GGCGCGGCGCTGGGTGATGACCTGGTGGAGAAGTTGAAGGCCGCGCAGGCCGCCCAGCGGCAACGCATCG
AGGCAGAAGCACGCCCCGGTGAATCGTGGCAAGCGGCCGCTGATCGAATCCGCAAAGAATCCCGGCAACC
GCCGGCAGCCGGTGCGCCGTCGATTAGGAAGCCGCCCAAGGGCGACGAGCAACCAGATTTTTTCGTTCCG
ATGCTCTATGACGTGGGCACCCGCGATAGTCGCAGCATCATGGACGTGGCCGTTTTCCGTCTGTCGAAGC
GTGACCGACGAGCTGGCGAGGTGATCCGCTACGAGCTTCCAGACGGGCACGTAGAGGTTTCCGCAGGGCC
GGCCGGCATGGCCAGTGTGTGGGATTACGACCTGGTACTGATGGCGGTTTCCCATCTAACCGAATCCATG
AACCGATACCGGGAAGGGAAGGGAGACAAGCCCGGCCGCGTGTTCCGTCCACACGTTGCGGACGTACTCA
AGTTCTGCCGGCGAGCCGATGGCGGAAAGCAGAAAGACGACCTGGTAGAAACCTGCATTCGGTTAAACAC
CACGCACGTTGCCATGCAGCGTACGAAGAAGGCCAAGAACGGCCGCCTGGTGACGGTATCCGAGGGTGAA
GCCTTGATTAGCCGCTACAAGATCGTAAAGAGCGAAACCGGGCGGCCGGAGTACATCGAGATCGAGCTAG
CTGATTGGATGTACCGCGAGATCACAGAAGGCAAGAACCCGGACGTGCTGACGGTTCACCCCGATTACTT
TTTGATCGATCCCGGCATCGGCCGTTTTCTCTACCGCCTGGCACGCCGCGCCGCAGGCAAGGCAGAAGCC
AGATGGTTGTTCAAGACGATCTACGAACGCAGTGGCAGCGCCGGAGAGTTCAAGAAGTTCTGTTTCACCG
TGCGCAAGCTGATCGGGTCAAATGACCTGCCGGAGTACGATTTGAAGGAGGAGGCGGGGCAGGCTGGCCC
GATCCTAGTCATGCGCTACCGCAACCTGATCGAGGGCGAAGCATCCGCCGGTTCCTAATGTACGGAGCAG
ATGCTAGGGCAAATTGCCCTAGCAGGGGAAAAAGGTCGAAAAGGCCTCTTTCCTGTGGATAGCACGTACA
TTGGGAACCCAAAGCCGTACATTGGGAACCGGAACCCGTACATTGGGAACCCAAAGCCGTACATTGGGAA
CCGGTCACACATGTAAGTGACTGATATAAAAGAGAAAAAAGGCGATTTTTCCGCCTAAAACTCTTTAAAA
CTTATTAAAACTCTTAAAACCCGCCTGGCCTGTGCATAACTGTCTGGCCAGCGCACAGCCGAAGAGCTGC
AAAAAGCGCCTACCCTTCGGTCGCTGCGCTCCCTACGCCCCGCCGCTTCGCGTCGGCCTATCGCGGCCGC
TGGCCGCTCAAAAATGGCTGGCCTACGGCCAGGCAATCTACCAGGGCGCGGACAAGCCGCGCCGTCGCCA
CTCGACCGCCGGCGCCCACATCAAGGCACCCTGCCTCGCGCGTTTCGGTGATGACGGTGAAAACCTCTGA
CACATGCAGCTCCCGGAAACGGTCACAGCTTGTCTGTAAGCGGATGCCGGGAGCAGACAAGCCCGTCAGG
GCGCGTCAGCGGGTGTTGGCGGGTGTCGGGGCGCAGCCATGACCCAGTCACGTAGCGATAGCGGAGTGTA
TACTGGCTTAACTATGCGGCATCAGAGCAGATTGTACTGAGAGTGCACCATATGCGGTGTGAAATACCGC
ACAGATGCGTAAGGAGAAAATACCGCATCAGGCGCTCTTCCGCTTCCTCGCTCACTGACTCGCTGCGCTC
GGTCGTTCGGCTGCGGCGAGCGGTATCAGCTCACTCAAAGGCGGTAATACGGTTATCCACAGAATCAGGG
GATAACGCAGGAAAGAACATGTGAGCAAAAGGCCAGCAAAAGGCCAGGAACCGTAAAAAGGCCGCGTTGC
TGGCGTTTTTCCATAGGCTCCGCCCCCCTGACGAGCATCACAAAAATCGACGCTCAAGTCAGAGGTGGCG
AAACCCGACAGGACTATAAAGATACCAGGCGTTTCCCCCTGGAAGCTCCCTCGTGCGCTCTCCTGTTCCG
ACCCTGCCGCTTACCGGATACCTGTCCGCCTTTCTCCCTTCGGGAAGCGTGGCGCTTTCTCATAGCTCAC
GCTGTAGGTATCTCAGTTCGGTGTAGGTCGTTCGCTCCAAGCTGGGCTGTGTGCACGAACCCCCCGTTCA
GCCCGACCGCTGCGCCTTATCCGGTAACTATCGTCTTGAGTCCAACCCGGTAAGACACGACTTATCGCCA
CTGGCAGCAGCCACTGGTAACAGGATTAGCAGAGCGAGGTAT
